Addgene plasmid #170993: bdSUMO-E5TAT-GFP-HiBit
Purpose: For bacterial expression of bdSUMO tagged muGFP with E5TAT peptide and NanoLuc complementation peptide variant #86
Depositing lab: Angus Johnston. Depositing organization: Monash University. Publication: Unravelling cytosolic delivery of cell penetrating peptides with a quantitative endosomal escape assay. Teo SLY, Rennick JJ, Yuen D, Al-Wassiti H, Johnston APR, Pouton CW. Nat Commun. 2021 Jun 17;12(1):3721. doi: 10.1038/s41467-021-23997-x. PubMed 34140497.
Backbone
  Vector backbone: pET His6 MBP TEV LIC cloning vector (2M-T)
  Backbone size w/o insert (bp): 4694
  Total vector size (bp): 5855
  Vector type: Bacterial Expression, Luciferase
Growth in bacteria
  Bacterial resistance: Ampicillin, 100 μg/mL
  Growth temperature: 37°C
  Growth strain: DH5alpha
  Copy number: Low Copy
Gene/Insert
  Gene/Insert name: 14x-His-bdSUMO-E5TAT-muGFP-HiBiT
  Species: Synthetic; Brachypodium distachyon
  Promoter: T7
  Cloning method: Gibson Cloning
  Sequencing primers: 5′ TAATACGACTCACTATAGGG; 3′ GCTAGTTATTGCTCAGCGG
Terms and licenses: Academic/Nonprofit Terms; Industry Terms: Not Available to Industry
Depositor comments: Please visit https://www.biorxiv.org/content/10.1101/2020.08.20.258350v1 for bioRxiv preprint.
How to cite: bdSUMO-E5TAT-GFP-HiBit was a gift from Angus Johnston (Addgene plasmid # 170993 ; http://n2t.net/addgene:170993 ; RRID:Addgene_170993)
