[The description below was written by a language model from this plasmid's Addgene catalogue record and pLannotate feature annotations shown in this document.]
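Description:
bdSUMO-E5TAT-GFP-HiBit is a bacterial expression plasmid built by Gibson assembly on a pET-family LIC backbone (pET His6 MBP TEV, 2M-T) and totalling about 5.85 kb. It replicates in E. coli from a pBR322-type ColE1 origin accompanied by the bom region and the rop gene. Rop restrains copy number, which fits the low-copy designation in the record even though the annotation software labels the origin generically as high-copy. Selection is by ampicillin through the bla gene and its own promoter. The fragments of the tetracycline resistance gene and its promoter are non-functional pBR322 remnants, not a second marker.

The payload is a single synthetic open reading frame driven by the T7 promoter, with the T7 gene 10 ribosome binding site upstream and the T7 terminator downstream, so expression requires a host that supplies T7 RNA polymerase. According to the record, the fusion reads 14xHis, bdSUMO (the SUMO domain from Brachypodium distachyon), the E5TAT peptide, muGFP and HiBiT, described as NanoLuc complementation peptide variant #86. The feature table detects the SUMO domain only through similarity to rice SUMO1, and it annotates muGFP directly. The His tag, E5TAT and HiBiT segments are too short to have been called but presumably sit in the unannotated gaps flanking these two features. The His tag allows affinity purification, and bdSUMO is commonly used as a solubility partner that a specific SUMO protease can remove.

The associated study concerns a quantitative endosomal escape assay for the cytosolic delivery of cell-penetrating peptides. This suggests the purified protein serves as a fluorescent cargo whose HiBiT tag generates luminescence when it meets the complementary NanoLuc fragment.
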