Features (pLannotate 1.2.2; 15 found; start..end, strand, type, name):
     70..88      +  promoter       T7 promoter: promoter for bacteriophage T7 RNA polymerase
    177..199     +  RBS            RBS: efficient ribosome binding site from bacteriophage T7 gene 10 (Olins and Rangwala, 1989)
    285..521     +  CDS            SUMO1 (fragment): SUMO1_ORYSJ - Also known as SMT3, SUM1. Experimental evidence at protein level: Swiss-Prot protein existence level 1. Ubiquitin-like protein which can be covalently attached to target lysines as a monomer. Does not seem to be involved in protein degradation and may function as an antagonist of ubiquitin in the degradation process (By similarity). From Oryza sativa subsp. japonica (Rice).
    624..1334    +  CDS            muGFP: muGFP is a basic (constitutively fluorescent) green fluorescent protein published in 2018, derived from Aequorea victoria.
   1408..1457    +  CDS            SET1 (fragment): solubility-enhancement tag derived from T7 phage gene 10B
   1465..1512    +  terminator     T7 terminator: transcription terminator for bacteriophage T7 RNA polymerase
   1538..1830    -  CDS            TcR (fragment): tetracycline efflux protein; tet; confers resistance to tetracycline
   1878..1906    -  promoter       tet promoter: E. coli promoter for tetracycline efflux protein gene
   2019..2123    +  promoter       AmpR promoter: bla
   2124..2984    +  CDS            AmpR: β-lactamase; bla; confers resistance to ampicillin, carbenicillin, and related antibiotics
   3155..3743    +  rep_origin     ori: high-copy-number ColE1/pMB1/pBR322/pUC origin of replication
   3929..4068    -  misc_feature   bom: basis of mobility region from pBR322
   4170..4361    -  CDS            rop: Rop protein, which maintains plasmids at low copy number; rop
   4378..4758    +  CDS            YPB1_ECOLX: Protein predicted: Swiss-Prot protein existence level 4. From Escherichia coli.
   5000..48      -  CDS            TcR (fragment) (across the origin): tetracycline efflux protein; tet; confers resistance to tetracycline
>Addgene plasmid #170993 | bdSUMO-E5TAT-GFP-HiBit | addgene full sequence | sequence record 337538 | Addgene NGS Result
CCTGTGGCGCCGGTGATGCCGGCCACGATGCGTCCGGCGTAGAGGATCGAGATCTCGATCCCGCGAAATT
AATACGACTCACTATAGGGAGACCACAACGGTTTCCCTCTAGTGCCGGCTCCGGAGAGCTCTTTAATTAA
GCGGCCGCCCTGCAGGACTCGAGTTCTAGAAATAATTTTGTTTAACTTTAAGAAGGAGATATACATATGA
GCAAGCATCACCATCATTCAGGCCATCACCATACCGGACACCACCATCATTCAGGCAGTCATCACCATAC
CGGCCACATCAATCTTAAAGTCAAGGGACAGGACGGTAATGAAGTGTTCTTTCGTATCAAGCGCTCGACT
CAGCTTAAAAAACTTATGAACGCTTATTGCGACCGCCAATCGGTTGATATGACAGCCATTGCTTTTTTAT
TTGATGGCCGTCGTCTTCGCGCGGAACAAACGCCTGATGAGCTTGAGATGGAAGATGGGGATGAGATTGA
CGCCATGTTACACCAGACCGGTGGGGGTCTGTTCGAAGCGATCGCGGAATTCATCGAAAACGGTTGGGAA
GGTCTGATCGAAGGTATGGGTCGTAAAAAACGTCGTCAGCGTCGTCGTCCGCCGCAGGCTAGCAGCAAAG
GAGAAGAACTTTTCACTGGAGTTGTCCCAATTCTTGTTGAATTAGATGGTGATGTTAATGGGCACAAATT
TTCTGTCCGTGGAGAGGGTGAAGGTGATGCTACAAACGGAAAACTCACCCTTAAATTTATTTGCACTACT
GGAAAACTACCTGTTCCGTGGCCAACACTTGTCACTACTCTGACCTATGGTGTTCTATGCTTTTCCCGTT
ATCCGGATCACATGAAACGGCATGACTTTTTCAAGAGTGCCATGCCCGAAGGTTATGTACAGGAACGCAC
TATATCTTTCAAAGATGACGGGACCTACAAGACGCGTGCTGAAGTCAAGTTTGAAGGTGATACCCTTGTT
AATCGTATCGAGTTAAAAGGTATTGATTTTAAAGAAGATGGAAACATTCTCGGACACAAACTGGAGTACA
ACTTTAACTCACACAATGTATACATCACGGCAGACAAACAAAAGAATGGAATCAAAGCTTACTTCAAAAT
TCGCCACAACGTTGAAGATGGTTCCGTTCAACTAGCAGACCATTATCAACAAAATACTCCAATTGGCGAT
GGCCCTGTCCTTTTACCAGACAACCATTACCTCTCGACACAATCTGTTCTTTCGAAAGATCCCAACGAAA
AGCGTGACCACATGGTCCTTCTTGAGGATGTAACTGCTGCTGGGATTACACATGGCATGGATGAACTCTA
CAAAGTATCAGGTTGGCGTCTTTTCAAAAAGATTTCCGGGGGCTCGGGCTAAGGTACCACGCGTGCGCGC
TGATCCGGCTGCTAACAAAGCCCGAAAGGAAGCTGAGTTGGCTGCTGCCACCGCTGAGCAATAACTAGCA
TAACCCCTTGGGGCCTCTAAACGGGTCTTGAGGGGTTTTTTGCTGAAAGGAGGAACTATATCCGGATATC
CACAGGACGGGTGTGGTCGCCATGATCGCGTAGTCGATAGTGGCTCCAAGTAGCGAAGCGAGCAGGACTG
GGCGGCGGCCAAAGCGGTCGGACAGTGCTCCGAGAACGGGTGCGCATAGAAATTGCATCAACGCATATAG
CGCTAGCAGCACGCCATAGTGACTGGCGATGCTGTCGGAATGGACGATATCCCGCAAGAGGCCCGGCAGT
ACCAGCATAACCAAGCCTATGCCTACAGCATCCAGGGTGACGGTGCCGAGGATGACGATGAGCGCATTGT
TAGATTTCATACACGGTGCCTGACTGCGTTAGCAATTTAACTGTGATAAACTACCGCATTAAAGCTTATC
GATGATAAGCTGTCAAACATGAGAATTCTTGAAGACGAAAGGGCCTCGTGATACGCCTATTTTTATAGGT
TAATGTCATGATAATAATGGTTTCTTAGACGTCAGGTGGCACTTTTCGGGGAAATGTGCGCGGAACCCCT
ATTTGTTTATTTTTCTAAATACATTCAAATATGTATCCGCTCATGAGACAATAACCCTGATAAATGCTTC
AATAACATTGAAAAAGGAAGAGTATGAGTATTCAACATTTCCGTGTCGCCCTTATTCCCTTTTTTGCGGC
ATTTTGCCTTCCTGTTTTTGCTCACCCAGAAACGCTGGTGAAAGTAAAAGATGCTGAAGATCAGTTGGGT
GCACGAGTGGGTTACATCGAACTGGATCTCAACAGCGGTAAGATCCTTGAGAGTTTTCGCCCCGAAGAAC
GTTTTCCAATGATGAGCACTTTTAAAGTTCTGCTATGTGGCGCGGTATTATCCCGTGTTGACGCCGGGCA
AGAGCAACTCGGTCGCCGCATACACTATTCTCAGAATGACTTGGTTGAGTACTCACCAGTCACAGAAAAG
CATCTTACGGATGGCATGACAGTAAGAGAATTATGCAGTGCTGCCATAACCATGAGTGATAACACTGCGG
CCAACTTACTTCTGACAACGATCGGAGGACCGAAGGAGCTAACCGCTTTTTTGCACAACATGGGGGATCA
TGTAACTCGCCTTGATCGTTGGGAACCGGAGCTGAATGAAGCCATACCAAACGACGAGCGTGACACCACG
ATGCCTGCAGCAATGGCAACAACGTTGCGCAAACTATTAACTGGCGAACTACTTACTCTAGCTTCCCGGC
AACAATTAATAGACTGGATGGAGGCGGATAAAGTTGCAGGACCACTTCTGCGCTCGGCCCTTCCGGCTGG
CTGGTTTATTGCTGATAAATCTGGAGCCGGTGAGCGTGGGTCTCGCGGTATCATTGCAGCACTGGGGCCA
GATGGTAAGCCCTCCCGTATCGTAGTTATCTACACGACGGGGAGTCAGGCAACTATGGATGAACGAAATA
GACAGATCGCTGAGATAGGTGCCTCACTGATTAAGCATTGGTAACTGTCAGACCAAGTTTACTCATATAT
ACTTTAGATTGATTTAAAACTTCATTTTTAATTTAAAAGGATCTAGGTGAAGATCCTTTTTGATAATCTC
ATGACCAAAATCCCTTAACGTGAGTTTTCGTTCCACTGAGCGTCAGACCCCGTAGAAAAGATCAAAGGAT
CTTCTTGAGATCCTTTTTTTCTGCGCGTAATCTGCTGCTTGCAAACAAAAAAACCACCGCTACCAGCGGT
GGTTTGTTTGCCGGATCAAGAGCTACCAACTCTTTTTCCGAAGGTAACTGGCTTCAGCAGAGCGCAGATA
CCAAATACTGTCCTTCTAGTGTAGCCGTAGTTAGGCCACCACTTCAAGAACTCTGTAGCACCGCCTACAT
ACCTCGCTCTGCTAATCCTGTTACCAGTGGCTGCTGCCAGTGGCGATAAGTCGTGTCTTACCGGGTTGGA
CTCAAGACGATAGTTACCGGATAAGGCGCAGCGGTCGGGCTGAACGGGGGGTTCGTGCACACAGCCCAGC
TTGGAGCGAACGACCTACACCGAACTGAGATACCTACAGCGTGAGCTATGAGAAAGCGCCACGCTTCCCG
AAGGGAGAAAGGCGGACAGGTATCCGGTAAGCGGCAGGGTCGGAACAGGAGAGCGCACGAGGGAGCTTCC
AGGGGGAAACGCCTGGTATCTTTATAGTCCTGTCGGGTTTCGCCACCTCTGACTTGAGCGTCGATTTTTG
TGATGCTCGTCAGGGGGGCGGAGCCTATGGAAAAACGCCAGCAACGCGGCCTTTTTACGGTTCCTGGCCT
TTTGCTGGCCTTTTGCTCACATGTTCTTTCCTGCGTTATCCCCTGATTCTGTGGATAACCGTATTACCGC
CTTTGAGTGAGCTGATACCGCTCGCCGCAGCCGAACGACCGAGCGCAGCGAGTCAGTGAGCGAGGAAGCG
GAAGAGCGCCTGATGCGGTATTTTCTCCTTACGCATCTGTGCGGTATTTCACACCGCAATGGTGCACTCT
CAGTACAATCTGCTCTGATGCCGCATAGTTAAGCCAGTATACACTCCGCTATCGCTACGTGACTGGGTCA
TGGCTGCGCCCCGACACCCGCCAACACCCGCTGACGCGCCCTGACGGGCTTGTCTGCTCCCGGCATCCGC
TTACAGACAAGCTGTGACCGTCTCCGGGAGCTGCATGTGTCAGAGGTTTTCACCGTCATCACCGAAACGC
GCGAGGCAGCTGCGGTAAAGCTCATCAGCGTGGTCGTGAAGCGATTCACAGATGTCTGCCTGTTCATCCG
CGTCCAGCTCGTTGAGTTTCTCCAGAAGCGTTAATGTCTGGCTTCTGATAAAGCGGGCCATGTTAAGGGC
GGTTTTTTCCTGTTTGGTCACTGATGCCTCCGTGTAAGGGGGATTTCTGTTCATGGGGGTAATGATACCG
ATGAAACGAGAGAGGATGCTCACGATACGGGTTACTGATGATGAACATGCCCGGTTACTGGAACGTTGTG
AGGGTAAACAACTGGCGGTATGGATGCGGCGGGACCAGAGAAAAATCACTCAGGGTCAATGCCAGCGCTT
CGTTAATACAGATGTAGGTGTTCCACAGGGTAGCCAGCAGCATCCTGCGATGCAGATCCGGAACATAATG
GTGCAGGGCGCTGACTTCCGCGTTTCCAGACTTTACGAAACACGGAAACCGAAGACCATTCATGTTGTTG
CTCAGGTCGCAGACGTTTTGCAGCAGCAGTCGCTTCACGTTCGCTCGCGTATCGGTGATTCATTCTGCTA
ACCAGTAAGGCAACCCCGCCAGCCTAGCCGGGTCCTCAACGACAGGAGCACGATCATGCGCACCCGTGGC
CAGGACCCAACGCTGCCCGAGATGCGCCGCGTGCGGCTGCTGGAGATGGCGGACGCGATGGATATGTTCT
GCCAAGGGTTGGTTTGCGCATTCACAGTTCTCCGCAAGAATTGATTGGCTCCAATTCTTGGAGTGGTGAA
TCCGTTAGCGAGGTGCCGCCGGCTTCCATTCAGGTCGAGGTGGCCCGGCTCCATGCACCGCGACGCAACG
CGGGGAGGCAGACAAGGTATAGGGCGGCGCCTACAATCCATGCCAACCCGTTCCATGTGCTCGCCGAGGC
GGCATAAATCGCCGTGACGATCAGCGGTCCAATGATCGAAGTTAGGCTGGTAAGAGCCGCGAGCGATCCT
TGAAGCTGTCCCTGATGGTCGTCATCTACCTGCCTGGACAGCATGGCCTGCAACGCGGGCATCCCGATGC
CGCCGGAAGCGAGAAGAATCATAATGGGGAAGGCCATCCAGCCTCGCGTCGCGAACGCCAGCAAGACGTA
GCCCAGCGCGTCGGCCGCCATGCCGGCGATAATGGCCTGCTTCTCGCCGAAACGTTTGGTGGCGGGACCA
GTGACGAAGGCTTGAGCGAGGGCGTGCAAGATTCCGAATACCGCAAGCGACAGGCCGATCATCGTCGCGC
TCCAGCGAAAGCGGTCCTCGCCGAAAATGACCCAGAGCGCTGCCGGCACCTGTCCTACGAGTTGCATGAT
AAAGAAGACAGTCATAAGTGCGGCGACGATAGTCATGCCCCGCGCCCACCGGAAGGAGCTGACTGGGTTG
AAGGCTCTCAAGGGCATCGGTCGACGCTCTCCCTTATGCGACTCCTGCATTAGGAAGCAGCCCAGTAGTA
GGTTGAGGCCGTTGAGCACCGCCGCCGCAAGGAATGGTGCATGCAAGGAGATGGCGCCCAACAGTCCCCC
GGCCACGGGGCCTGCCACCATACCCACGCCGAAACAAGCGCTCATGAGCCCGAAGTGGCGAGCCCGATCT
TCCCCATCGGTGATGTCGGCGATATAGGCGCCAGCAACCGCA
